Addgene plasmid #1150: pGALSc104(T499I)
Depositing lab: Susan Lindquist. Depositing organization: Whitehead Institute for Biomedical Research. Publication: Dominant gain-of-function mutations in Hsp104p reveal crucial roles for the middle region. Schirmer EC, Homann OR, Kowal AS, Lindquist S. Mol Biol Cell 2004 May;15(5):2061-72. Epub 2004 Feb 20. 10.1091/mbc.e02-08-0502 PubMed 14978213.
Backbone
  Vector backbone: pLA1 (pRS313:GAL1-10)
  Backbone size w/o insert (bp): 5703
  Vector type: Yeast Expression
Growth in bacteria
  Bacterial resistance: Ampicillin, 100 μg/mL
  Growth temperature: 37°C
  Growth strain: DH5alpha
  Copy number: High Copy
Gene/Insert
  Gene/Insert name: HSP104 (alt name: 5706)
  Species: S. cerevisiae (budding yeast)
  Insert size (bp): 2850
  Mutation: T499I
  GenBank ID: M67479
  Entrez Gene: HSP104 (a.k.a. YLL026W)
  Cloning method: Restriction Enzyme; 5′ cloning site BamHI (not destroyed); 3′ cloning site SacI (not destroyed)
  Sequencing primers: 5′ TACCTCTATACTTTAACGTC
Terms and licenses: Academic/Nonprofit Terms; Industry Terms: Not Available to Industry
How to cite: pGALSc104(T499I) was a gift from Susan Lindquist (Addgene plasmid # 1150 ; http://n2t.net/addgene:1150 ; RRID:Addgene_1150)
