[The description below was written by a language model from this plasmid's Addgene catalogue record and pLannotate feature annotations shown in this document.]
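Description:
pGALSc104(T499I) is a yeast expression plasmid for galactose-inducible production of a mutant form of the Saccharomyces cerevisiae protein disaggregase Hsp104. It is built on pLA1, a derivative of the pRS313 shuttle vector carrying the GAL1-10 promoter region. In E. coli it is maintained at high copy through a ColE1/pUC-type origin and selected with ampicillin via the β-lactamase gene. An f1 origin is also present from the pBluescript-derived framework. In yeast, the CEN6/ARS element provides stable, centromeric low-copy maintenance, and the HIS3 gene with its own promoter allows selection in histidine auxotrophs. Leftover backbone elements include a lacZα fragment, the lac promoter and operator, flanking T7 and T3 promoters, and short bom, rop and lacI fragments.

The payload is the HSP104 open reading frame (YLL026W), cloned between BamHI and SacI sites and lying directly downstream of the GAL1 promoter, so transcription is controlled by Gal4 and induced by galactose. A fragment of the divergent GAL10 promoter sits on the far side of the regulatory region. The insert carries the T499I substitution. The sequenced record is close to the size expected from the listed backbone and insert. Hsp104 is a hexameric ATP-dependent chaperone that cooperates with Hsp70 and Hsp40 to extract and refold proteins from aggregates. The associated study concerns dominant gain-of-function mutations that reveal the importance of the protein's middle region, which indicates that this plasmid is meant for conditional expression of such a variant to examine its effects in yeast. No epitope tag or reporter is annotated.
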