Features (pLannotate 1.2.2; 22 found; start..end, strand, type, name):
    137..186     +  misc_feature   bom (fragment): basis of mobility region from pBR322
    187..267     -  CDS            MRM1 (fragment): MRM1_YEAST - Also known as PET56 From Saccharomyces cerevisiae (strain ATCC 204508 / S288c) (Baker's yeast).
    317..504     +  promoter       HIS3 promoter: S. cerevisiae HIS3
    505..1167    +  CDS            HIS3: imidazoleglycerol-phosphate dehydratase, required for histidine biosynthesis; S. cerevisiae HIS3; yeast auxotrophic marker
   1375..1426    +  misc_feature   bom (fragment): basis of mobility region from pBR322
   1454..1882    -  rep_origin     f1 ori (sequence partly withheld): f1 bacteriophage origin of replication; arrow indicates direction of (+) strand synthesis
   1886..2043    -  CDS            lacZα (fragment): LacZα fragment of β-galactosidase; lacZ fragment
   2046..2064    +  promoter       T7 promoter: promoter for bacteriophage T7 RNA polymerase
   2192..4915    -  CDS            HSP104: HS104_YEAST - Experimental evidence at protein level: Swiss-Prot protein existence level 1. Required, in concert with Hsp40 (YDJ1) and Hsp70 (SSA1) and small Hsps (HSP26), for the dissociation, resolubilization and refolding of aggregates of damaged proteins after heat or other environmental stresses. Extracts proteins from aggregates by unfolding and threading them in an ATP-dependent process through the axial channel of the protein hexamer, after which they can be refolded by components of the Hsp70/Hsp40 chaperone system. Substrate binding is ATP-dependent, and release of bound polypeptide
   4935..5376    -  promoter       GAL1 promoter: S. cerevisiae GAL1; inducible promoter, regulated by Gal4
   5516..5613    -  promoter       GAL10 promoter (fragment): S. cerevisiae GAL10; inducible promoter, regulated by Gal4
   5622..5655    +  misc_feature   MCS (fragment): pBluescript multiple cloning site
   5683..5701    -  promoter       T3 promoter: promoter for bacteriophage T3 RNA polymerase
   5746..5762    -  protein_bind   lac operator: The lac repressor binds to the lac operator to inhibit transcription in E. coli. This inhibition can be relieved by adding lactose or isopropyl-β-D-thiogalactopyranoside (IPTG). lac repressor encoded by lacI
   5770..5800    -  promoter       lac promoter: promoter for the E. coli lac operon
   5815..5836    -  protein_bind   CAP binding site: CAP binding activates transcription in the presence of cAMP. E. coli catabolite activator protein
   5849..5941    -  CDS            lacI (fragment): lac repressor; lacI; The lac repressor binds to the lac operator to inhibit transcription in E. coli. This inhibition can be relieved by adding lactose or isopropyl-β-D-thiogalactopyranoside (IPTG).
   6124..6712    -  rep_origin     ori: high-copy-number ColE1/pMB1/pBR322/pUC origin of replication
   6883..7743    -  CDS            AmpR: β-lactamase; bla; confers resistance to ampicillin, carbenicillin, and related antibiotics
   7744..7848    -  promoter       AmpR promoter: bla
   7878..8381    -  misc_feature   CEN/ARS: S. cerevisiae CEN6 centromere fused to an autonomously replicating sequence
   8456..35      +  CDS            rop (fragment) (across the origin): Rop protein, which maintains plasmids at low copy number; rop
>Addgene plasmid #1150 | pGALSc104(T499I) | addgene full sequence | sequence record 237099 | Addgene NGS Result
TCGCGCGTTTCGGTGATGACGGTGAAAACCTCTGACACATGCAGCTCCCGGAGACGGTCACAGCTTGTCT
GTAAGCGGATGCCGGGAGCAGACAAGCCCGTCAGGGCGCGTCAGCGGGTGTTGGCGGGTGTCGGGGCTGG
CTTAACTATGCGGCATCAGAGCAGATTGTACTGAGAGTGCACCATAAATTCCCGTTTTAAGAGCTTGGTG
AGCGCTAGGAGTCACTGCCAGGTATCGTTTGAACACGGCATTAGTCAGGGAAGTCATAACACAGTCCTTT
CCCGCAATTTTCTTTTTCTATTACTCTTGGCCTCCTCTAGTACACTCTATATTTTTTTATGCCTCGGTAA
TGATTTTCATTTTTTTTTTTCCACCTAGCGGATGACTCTTTTTTTTTCTTAGCGATTGGCATTATCACAT
AATGAATTATACATTATATAAAGTAATGTGATTTCTTCGAAGAATATACTAAAAAATGAGCAGGCAAGAT
AAACGAAGGCAAAGATGACAGAGCAGAAAGCCCTAGTAAAGCGTATTACAAATGAAACCAAGATTCAGAT
TGCGATCTCTTTAAAGGGTGGTCCCCTAGCGATAGAGCACTCGATCTTCCCAGAAAAAGAGGCAGAAGCA
GTAGCAGAACAGGCCACACAATCGCAAGTGATTAACGTCCACACAGGTATAGGGTTTCTGGACCATATGA
TACATGCTCTGGCCAAGCATTCCGGCTGGTCGCTAATCGTTGAGTGCATTGGTGACTTACACATAGACGA
CCATCACACCACTGAAGACTGCGGGATTGCTCTCGGTCAAGCTTTTAAAGAGGCCCTAGGGGCCGTGCGT
GGAGTAAAAAGGTTTGGATCAGGATTTGCGCCTTTGGATGAGGCACTTTCCAGAGCGGTGGTAGATCTTT
CGAACAGGCCGTACGCAGTTGTCGAACTTGGTTTGCAAAGGGAGAAAGTAGGAGATCTCTCTTGCGAGAT
GATCCCGCATTTTCTTGAAAGCTTTGCAGAGGCTAGCAGAATTACCCTCCACGTTGATTGTCTGCGAGGC
AAGAATGATCATCACCGTAGTGAGAGTGCGTTCAAGGCTCTTGCGGTTGCCATAAGAGAAGCCACCTCGC
CCAATGGTACCAACGATGTTCCCTCCACCAAAGGTGTTCTTATGTAGTGACACCGATTATTTAAAGCTGC
AGCATACGATATATATACATGTGTATATATGTATACCTATGAATGTCAGTAAGTATGTATACGAACAGTA
TGATACTGAAGATGACAAGGTAATGCATCATTCTATACGTGTCATTCTGAACGAGGCGCGCTTTCCTTTT
TTCTTTTTGCTTTTTCTTTTTTTTTCTCTTGAACTCGACGGATCTATGCGGTGTGAAATACCGCACAGAT
GCGTAAGGAGAAAATACCGCATCAGGAAATTGTAAGCGTTAATATTTTGTTAAAATTCGCGTTAAATTTT
TGTTAAATCAGCTCATTTTTTAACCAATAGGCCGAAATCGGCAAAATCCCTTATAAATCAAAAGAATAGA
CCGAGATAGGGT
[37 nt withheld, positions 1553-1589]
AAAGAACGTGGACTCCAACGTCAAAGG
[49 nt withheld, positions 1617-1665]
T
[91 nt withheld, positions 1667-1757]
G
[124 nt withheld, positions 1759-1882]
CCATTCGCCATTCAGGCTGCGCAACTGTTGGGAAGGGCGATCGGTGCGGGCCTCTTCGCTATTACGCCAG
CTGGCGAAAGGGGGATGTGCTGCAAGGCGATTAAGTTGGGTAACGCCAGGGTTTTCCCAGTCACGACGTT
GTAAAACGACGGCCAGTGAATTGTAATACGACTCACTATAGGGCGAATTGGAGCTCTTTTGCTCGGGTGT
CAAGTTCAATTAAACAAATTCCATTAGTTTTATTAATTATATATATTATATTACTGATTCTTGTTCGAAA
GTTTTTAAAAATCACACTATATTAAATTAATCTAGGTCATCATCAATTTCCATACTGTCCTCATTATCGT
CATCACCTAACGTGTCAGCCCCTATAGTAGCTTCGTGATTTGGTAGAACTTCCAGACATTCTTCAGCTTC
CTCAGGAACATTTTCATCACGAGATTTACCCTTCTTCAAGACGACATTGACAGTTTCCTTATCCTTGATT
TCATTCTTTAAGATCCTTAGTGCCAGTTTGTTCAAAATTTCGTTTTGAATTAACCTGTTCAGTGGACGTG
CACCCATATCATCGGAATAACCATATTTGGCCAAGAAGTCCTTGGCCTCTTGAGTTAAATTCAACTTGTA
ATGTTTATCATTTTGCTCGAATCTCTCTTCAATTTCCTTCAAACGAATATCCACGATCTTATGAATAGCT
TTTCTAGATAGCTTGTTGAAAATGACTATACTAGAAATTCTGTTCAAAAATTCTGGTCTGAAATGTTGCC
TAACAGCACCCATGACCAAATTCTTGGTAGATTCTTGGATCTTTGATCCTTGTTGAGAATTGATAAATTC
AGCACCTAGATTGGAAGTCATGATGACAATACAATTGGAACAGTCGATCGTCTTACCTTGACCACTAGTA
ATTCTACCGTCATCCAACATTTGTAGCATGACAGTCAAAACATCAGGATGTGCCTTTTCTACTTCATCGA
ATAACAAAACGGAGTATGGTTTGTATTGCAGTTGGTTAGTTAAAAAGCCACCTTCATCGTACCCGACATA
ACCTGCCGTGGTACCCAACAACTTAGAGACCGCATACTTCTCGCTTAATTCAGAACAATCGACCCTGATC
ATCATGTCCTCATCATTAAACAAAAATCCAGCAACTTTTTTAGCCAATTCAGTTTTACCGGAACCGGACA
AACCTAAAAATAAGAAGGATGCTGGTTGCCTTGGATTAGCTAAACCTGATCTAGACAATCTAACGGCATT
GGAAACAGCTTTAATGGCATCCATTTGGCCCACGACTTCAGATGATAAGTCACGTTCCATATGAATCAAT
TTTTCATTTTCAGATTCTGACAACTTCTTAACAGGGATACCAGTCAATCTTGCAGCTGTTTCAGAAATGG
TGTCTGAGTCGACCACATTTTGGATCATGGAGTTGGCACCAGCACGTCTCTCTTCCTCAGCAACCTGATC
TTCAAGCTTTTCGATTTGCTTTTTGATATCTGGGATGGCGAAGTACCTTAAATCAGCGGCGGTAGCAATA
TCATATCTACGTTCAGCATCAAGGGCCTTGTTTTCCAGTTCATCCAATTTCTTTTTAGCTTGTGTCAATT
CTTCATGGCCATGCTTTTCTTCATTGTAACGTTGTCTTAGAGGTTCCAATTCTTCTTGCAATGAAGCTTC
CTTCTGCCTAGCTAACTTTAATCTATCTTTAGTGGTGGAGTCGGCATCTTCATCTCTCTCTAGAGCTTTT
ATCTCTACTTGAATCAATTGCAATTGACGTTCCTTGGAATCCAATTCTTCTGGCTTAGAATCTCTTGCGA
CGGCGACACCAGCACAAGAAATATCAACTAAATCCAAAGCAGAATCTGGCAATCTTCTATATGGCAAGTA
ACGCTTGGCTAATTGAGCCGCGGTGACTAAGGCGCTATCCAGAATCCTTACACCATGATGTATTTCATAC
TTTGGTTGCAGACCTCTCAATATGGCCACTGTTTGTCTCACACTTGGTTCAGCGACTTCAATTTTCTGGA
ATCTTCTTTCAAAGGCACCATCCTTTTCCACAATAGATCTATATTCGTTATTGGTGGTGGCACCGATGAC
CTTCAATTGGCCTCTGGACAAAGCTGGCTTCAAGATGTTAGCAGCGTCGTCCTTACCATTACCCATTAAC
ATGTGAATTTCATCAATGAATAACACAATTAGAGTCTTTGATTCTTCGATTTCCTTCAAAACACCTTTGA
ATCTTTCTTCGAAATCACCTTTGTATTTAGCACCTGCGGTTAATGCGGCCAAATCTAGACTGAACAATTT
AGCGCCTTGTAAGATAGTGGGAACGTCATCGTCAATGATTCTTTGAGCAACACCTTCAATAATAGCGGTC
TTACCGATACCTGGCTCACCAATTAAACATGGGTTGGACTTAATTCTTCTTGCTAAAACTCTAATAGTGC
TTCTTATTTCTTCTTCACGGCCGATGACAGGGTCAAGTTTACCTTGACGAGCCTGCTCAGTCATATCAAT
GGCGTACTTTGATAAATATTCCAAAGGTGTGTTCGTATCAGCGCCACGAGAGTCAATTCTAGTGTTACCA
CGAAGTTCAAGAGCTTGTTGCTTGATGGCCTCAATATCTACTTGAGCTTCCTTAAATATTTGCTGAATAG
ACGAATCATTGAATAGAGCAAACAATATATGGTCTTGCGCTATAAATGAGTCCTTCTGTTGTTTTTGAAT
CTTAGCAGCGTCTTGAAGGACTTTCCCCAAAGCATAACTTGGAGTTATCTCCGCAGGTGCAGGTTGCTGT
TGAGGAATTCTTACTAGATTTCTATTAACCACTTTCTTGAAAAGATCATAGTCGTAACGGCCCTTCTCAA
TTAGATTCTGTAGGTAAGGGACTGATCCATCTTCTGGCGTTTCAATGAAGGCAGCTAGAATATGTATAGG
TTGTAATTGTGGATGTTGATGATCCGAAGCCAATTTTTGAGCCAACGTCAAAATCGTTAGAGCCCTTTCT
GTAAATTGCGTTTGGTCGTTCATCCCGGATCCGGGGTTTTTTCTCCTTGACGTTAAAGTATAGAGGTATA
TTAACAATTTTTTGTTGATACTTTTATTACATTTGAATAAGAAGTAATACAAACCGAAAATGTTGAAAGT
ATTAGTTAAAGTGGTTATGCAGTTTTTGCATTTATATATCTGTTAATAGATCAAAAATCATCGCTTCGCT
GATTAATTACCCCAGAAATAAGGCTAAAAAACTAATCGCATTATCATCCTATGGTTGTTAATTTGATTCG
TTCATTTGAAGGTTTGTGGGGCCAGGTTACTGCCAATTTTTCCTCTTCATAACCATAAAAGCTAGTATTG
TAGAATCTTTATTGTTCGGAGCAGTGCGGCGCGAGGCACATCTGCGTTTCAGGAACGCGACCGGTGAAGA
CGAGGACGCACGGAGGAGAGTCTTCCTTCGGAGGGCTGTCACCCGCTCGGCGGCTTCTAATCCGTACTTC
AATATAGCAATGAGCAGTTAAGCGTATTACTGAAAGTTCCAAAGAGAAGGTTTTTTTAGGCTAAGATAAT
GGGGCTCTTTACATTTCCACAACATATAAGTAAGATTAGATATGGATATGTATATGGATATGTATATGGA
TATGTATATGGATATGTATATGGTGGTAATGCCATGTAATATGATTATTAAACTTCTTTGCGTCCATCCA
AAAAAAAAGTAAGAATTTTTGAAAATTCAAGGAATTCGATATCAAGCTTATCGATACCGTCGAGGGGGGG
CCCGGTACCAGCTTTTGTTCCCTTTAGTGAGGGTTAATTTCGAGCTTGGCGTAATCATGGTCATAGCTGT
TTCCTGTGTGAAATTGTTATCCGCTCACAATTCCACACAACATACGAGCCGGAAGCATAAAGTGTAAAGC
CTGGGGTGCCTAATGAGTGAGCTAACTCACATTAATTGCGTTGCGCTCACTGCCCGCTTTCCAGTCGGGA
AACCTGTCGTGCCAGCTGCATTAATGAATCGGCCAACGCGCGGGGAGAGGCGGTTTGCGTATTGGGCGCT
CTTCCGCTTCCTCGCTCACTGACTCGCTGCGCTCGGTCGTTCGGCTGCGGCGAGCGGTATCAGCTCACTC
AAAGGCGGTAATACGGTTATCCACAGAATCAGGGGATAACGCAGGAAAGAACATGTGAGCAAAAGGCCAG
CAAAAGGCCAGGAACCGTAAAAAGGCCGCGTTGCTGGCGTTTTTCCATAGGCTCCGCCCCCCTGACGAGC
ATCACAAAAATCGACGCTCAAGTCAGAGGTGGCGAAACCCGACAGGACTATAAAGATACCAGGCGTTTCC
CCCTGGAAGCTCCCTCGTGCGCTCTCCTGTTCCGACCCTGCCGCTTACCGGATACCTGTCCGCCTTTCTC
CCTTCGGGAAGCGTGGCGCTTTCTCATAGCTCACGCTGTAGGTATCTCAGTTCGGTGTAGGTCGTTCGCT
CCAAGCTGGGCTGTGTGCACGAACCCCCCGTTCAGCCCGACCGCTGCGCCTTATCCGGTAACTATCGTCT
TGAGTCCAACCCGGTAAGACACGACTTATCGCCACTGGCAGCAGCCACTGGTAACAGGATTAGCAGAGCG
AGGTATGTAGGCGGTGCTACAGAGTTCTTGAAGTGGTGGCCTAACTACGGCTACACTAGAAGAACAGTAT
TTGGTATCTGCGCTCTGCTGAAGCCAGTTACCTTCGGAAAAAGAGTTGGTAGCTCTTGATCCGGCAAACA
AACCACCGCTGGTAGCGGTGGTTTTTTTGTTTGCAAGCAGCAGATTACGCGCAGAAAAAAAGGATCTCAA
GAAGATCCTTTGATCTTTTCTACGGGGTCTGACGCTCAGTGGAACGAAAACTCACGTTAAGGGATTTTGG
TCATGAGATTATCAAAAAGGATCTTCACCTAGATCCTTTTAAATTAAAAATGAAGTTTTAAATCAATCTA
AAGTATATATGAGTAAACTTGGTCTGACAGTTACCAATGCTTAATCAGTGAGGCACCTATCTCAGCGATC
TGTCTATTTCGTTCATCCATAGTTGCCTGACTCCCCGTCGTGTAGATAACTACGATACGGGAGGGCTTAC
CATCTGGCCCCAGTGCTGCAATGATACCGCGAGACCCACGCTCACCGGCTCCAGATTTATCAGCAATAAA
CCAGCCAGCCGGAAGGGCCGAGCGCAGAAGTGGTCCTGCAACTTTATCCGCCTCCATCCAGTCTATTAAT
TGTTGCCGGGAAGCTAGAGTAAGTAGTTCGCCAGTTAATAGTTTGCGCAACGTTGTTGCCATTGCTACAG
GCATCGTGGTGTCACGCTCGTCGTTTGGTATGGCTTCATTCAGCTCCGGTTCCCAACGATCAAGGCGAGT
TACATGATCCCCCATGTTGTGCAAAAAAGCGGTTAGCTCCTTCGGTCCTCCGATCGTTGTCAGAAGTAAG
TTGGCCGCAGTGTTATCACTCATGGTTATGGCAGCACTGCATAATTCTCTTACTGTCATGCCATCCGTAA
GATGCTTTTCTGTGACTGGTGAGTACTCAACCAAGTCATTCTGAGAATAGTGTATGCGGCGACCGAGTTG
CTCTTGCCCGGCGTCAATACGGGATAATACCGCGCCACATAGCAGAACTTTAAAAGTGCTCATCATTGGA
AAACGTTCTTCGGGGCGAAAACTCTCAAGGATCTTACCGCTGTTGAGATCCAGTTCGATGTAACCCACTC
GTGCACCCAACTGATCTTCAGCATCTTTTACTTTCACCAGCGTTTCTGGGTGAGCAAAAACAGGAAGGCA
AAATGCCGCAAAAAAGGGAATAAGGGCGACACGGAAATGTTGAATACTCATACTCTTCCTTTTTCAATAT
TATTGAAGCATTTATCAGGGTTATTGTCTCATGAGCGGATACATATTTGAATGTATTTAGAAAAATAAAC
AAATAGGGGTTCCGCGCACATTTCCCCGAAAAGTGCCACCTGACGGATCGCTTGCCTGTAACTTACACGC
GCCTCGTATCTTTTAATGATGGAATAATTTGGGAATTTACTCTGTGTTTATTTATTTTTATGTTTTGTAT
TTGGATTTTAGAAAGTAAATAAAGAAGGTAGAAGAGTTACGGAATGAAGAAAAAAAAATAAACAAAGGTT
TAAAAAATTTCAACAAAAAGCGTACTTTACATATATATTTATTAGACAAGAAAAGCAGATTAAATAGATA
TACATTCGATTAACGATAAGTAAAATGTAAAATCACAGGATTTTCGTGTGTGGTCTTCTACACAGACAAG
ATGAAACAATTCGGCATTAATACCTGAGAGCAGGAAGAGCAAGATAAAAGGTAGTATTTGTTGGCGATCC
CCCTAGAGTCTTTTACATCTTCGGAAAACAAAAACTATTTTTTCTTTAATTTCTTTTTTTACTTTCTATT
TTTAATTTATATATTTATATTAAAAAATTTAAATTATAATTATTTTTATAGCACGTGATGAAAAGGACCC
TAAGAAACCATTATTATCATGACATTAACCTATAAAAATAGGCGTATCACGAGGCCCTTTCGTC
